Addgene plasmid #211446: pFastBac1-C17orf53-Strep
Purpose: generation of Bacmid for insect cell expression of C17orf53 C-terminally fused to Strep-Tag
Depositing lab: Helmut Pospiech. Depositing organization: Leibniz Institute on Aging - Fritz Lipmann Institute (FLI).
Backbone
  Vector backbone: pFastBac1
  Backbone manufacturer: Invitrogen
  Vector type: Insect Expression
Growth in bacteria
  Bacterial resistance: Ampicillin, 100 μg/mL
  Growth temperature: 37°C
  Growth strain: DH5alpha
  Copy number: High Copy
Gene/Insert
  Gene/Insert name: C17orf53 (alt names: HROB; MCM8IP)
  Species: H. sapiens (human)
  Entrez Gene: HROB (a.k.a. C17orf53, MCM8IP)
  Tag / fusion protein: Strep-Tag (C terminal on insert)
  Cloning method: Restriction Enzyme; 5′ cloning site EcoRI (not destroyed); 3′ cloning site SalI (not destroyed)
Terms and licenses: Academic/Nonprofit Terms; Industry Terms: Not Available to Industry
Depositor comments: generated by Hannes Schmietendorf (Leibniz Institute on Aging - Fritz Lipmann Institute, D-07745 Jena, Germany)
How to cite: pFastBac1-C17orf53-Strep was a gift from Helmut Pospiech (Addgene plasmid # 211446 ; http://n2t.net/addgene:211446 ; RRID:Addgene_211446)
