[The description below was written by a language model from this plasmid's Addgene catalogue record and pLannotate feature annotations shown in this document.]
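Description:
pFastBac1-C17orf53-Strep is a 6.7 kb baculovirus donor (transfer) plasmid built on the Invitrogen pFastBac1 backbone and intended for making recombinant bacmids for protein expression in insect cells. In E. coli it replicates from a high-copy ColE1/pUC-type origin and is selected with ampicillin through the β-lactamase gene. An f1 phage origin is also present. Short annotated fragments of the pBR322 bom region and of lacZα appear to be backbone remnants.

The payload sits inside a mini-Tn7 element bounded by the Tn7R and Tn7L ends. Within this transposable segment, the Autographa californica polyhedrin promoter, a very strong late baculoviral promoter, drives the human C17orf53 coding sequence (also known as HROB or MCM8IP). The insert was cloned between EcoRI and SalI sites, both of which were preserved. It is fused at its C terminus to a Strep-Tag II, which binds Strep-Tactin, and is followed by an SV40 polyadenylation signal. The same segment carries a gentamicin acetyltransferase gene expressed from a class 1 integron Pc promoter. In the standard Bac-to-Bac scheme, Tn7 transposase moves everything between the Tn7 ends into the attTn7 site of a bacmid held in a suitable E. coli host. Gentamicin resistance then marks the recombinant bacmid, which is transfected into insect cells to produce virus.

HROB is annotated as a DNA-binding protein that acts in homologous recombination by recruiting the MCM8-MCM9 helicase complex to sites of DNA damage. The stated purpose of the plasmid is bacmid generation for insect cell expression of the Strep-tagged protein, and the tag would allow its affinity purification.
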