Features (pLannotate 1.2.2; 16 found; start..end, strand, type, name):
     17..471     +  rep_origin     f1 ori (sequence partly withheld): f1 bacteriophage origin of replication; arrow indicates direction of (+) strand synthesis
    497..601     +  promoter       AmpR promoter: bla
    602..1462    +  CDS            AmpR: β-lactamase; bla; confers resistance to ampicillin, carbenicillin, and related antibiotics
   1633..2221    +  rep_origin     ori: high-copy-number ColE1/pMB1/pBR322/pUC origin of replication
   2407..2458    -  misc_feature   bom (fragment): basis of mobility region from pBR322
   2526..2750    -  mobile_element Tn7R: mini-Tn7 element (right end of the Tn7 transposon) Tn7
   2817..3350    -  CDS            GmR: gentamycin acetyltransferase; aacC1; confers resistance to gentamycin
   3539..3567    -  promoter       Pc promoter: intI1 (promoter lies within the coding sequence); class 1 integron promoter
   3545..3892    -  CDS            YPR2_ECOLX (fragment): Protein predicted: Swiss-Prot protein existence level 4. From Escherichia coli.
   3919..4010    +  promoter       polyhedrin promoter: polh from Autographa californica; promoter for the baculovirus polyhedrin gene
   4077..6014    +  CDS            HROB: HROB_HUMAN - Also known as C17orf53. Experimental evidence at protein level: Swiss-Prot protein existence level 1. DNA-binding protein involved in homologous recombination that acts by recruiting the MCM8-MCM9 helicase complex to sites of DNA damage to promote DNA repair synthesis. From Homo sapiens (Human).
   6015..6037    +  CDS            Strep-Tag II (fragment): peptide that binds Strep-Tactin®, an engineered form of streptavidin
   6132..6215    +  CDS            large T antigen (fragment): large T antigen from SV40 (simian virus 40)
   6238..6372    +  polyA_signal   SV40 poly(A) signal: SV40 polyadenylation signal
   6401..6566    -  mobile_element Tn7L: mini-Tn7 element (left end of the Tn7 transposon) Tn7
   6729..12      +  CDS            lacZα (fragment) (across the origin): LacZα fragment of β-galactosidase; lacZ fragment
>Addgene plasmid #211446 | pFastBac1-C17orf53-Strep | addgene full sequence | sequence record 420423 | Addgene NGS Result
CTGAATGGCGAATGGG
[124 nt withheld, positions 17-140]
C
[91 nt withheld, positions 142-232]
A
[49 nt withheld, positions 234-282]
CCTTTGACGTTGGAGTCCACGTTCTT
[37 nt withheld, positions 309-345]
ACCCTATCTCGGTCTATTCTTTTGATTTATAAGGGATTTTGCCGATTTCGGCCTATTGGTTAAAAAATGA
GCTGATTTAACAAAAATTTAACGCGAATTTTAACAAAATATTAACGCTTACAATTTAGGTGGCACTTTTC
GGGGAAATGTGCGCGGAACCCCTATTTGTTTATTTTTCTAAATACATTCAAATATGTATCCGCTCATGAG
ACAATAACCCTGATAAATGCTTCAATAATATTGAAAAAGGAAGAGTATGAGTATTCAACATTTCCGTGTC
GCCCTTATTCCCTTTTTTGCGGCATTTTGCCTTCCTGTTTTTGCTCACCCAGAAACGCTGGTGAAAGTAA
AAGATGCTGAAGATCAGTTGGGTGCACGAGTGGGTTACATCGAACTGGATCTCAACAGCGGTAAGATCCT
TGAGAGTTTTCGCCCCGAAGAACGTTTTCCAATGATGAGCACTTTTAAAGTTCTGCTATGTGGCGCGGTA
TTATCCCGTATTGACGCCGGGCAAGAGCAACTCGGTCGCCGCATACACTATTCTCAGAATGACTTGGTTG
AGTACTCACCAGTCACAGAAAAGCATCTTACGGATGGCATGACAGTAAGAGAATTATGCAGTGCTGCCAT
AACCATGAGTGATAACACTGCGGCCAACTTACTTCTGACAACGATCGGAGGACCGAAGGAGCTAACCGCT
TTTTTGCACAACATGGGGGATCATGTAACTCGCCTTGATCGTTGGGAACCGGAGCTGAATGAAGCCATAC
CAAACGACGAGCGTGACACCACGATGCCTGTAGCAATGGCAACAACGTTGCGCAAACTATTAACTGGCGA
ACTACTTACTCTAGCTTCCCGGCAACAATTAATAGACTGGATGGAGGCGGATAAAGTTGCAGGACCACTT
CTGCGCTCGGCCCTTCCGGCTGGCTGGTTTATTGCTGATAAATCTGGAGCCGGTGAGCGTGGGTCTCGCG
GTATCATTGCAGCACTGGGGCCAGATGGTAAGCCCTCCCGTATCGTAGTTATCTACACGACGGGGAGTCA
GGCAACTATGGATGAACGAAATAGACAGATCGCTGAGATAGGTGCCTCACTGATTAAGCATTGGTAACTG
TCAGACCAAGTTTACTCATATATACTTTAGATTGATTTAAAACTTCATTTTTAATTTAAAAGGATCTAGG
TGAAGATCCTTTTTGATAATCTCATGACCAAAATCCCTTAACGTGAGTTTTCGTTCCACTGAGCGTCAGA
CCCCGTAGAAAAGATCAAAGGATCTTCTTGAGATCCTTTTTTTCTGCGCGTAATCTGCTGCTTGCAAACA
AAAAAACCACCGCTACCAGCGGTGGTTTGTTTGCCGGATCAAGAGCTACCAACTCTTTTTCCGAAGGTAA
CTGGCTTCAGCAGAGCGCAGATACCAAATACTGTTCTTCTAGTGTAGCCGTAGTTAGGCCACCACTTCAA
GAACTCTGTAGCACCGCCTACATACCTCGCTCTGCTAATCCTGTTACCAGTGGCTGCTGCCAGTGGCGAT
AAGTCGTGTCTTACCGGGTTGGACTCAAGACGATAGTTACCGGATAAGGCGCAGCGGTCGGGCTGAACGG
GGGGTTCGTGCACACAGCCCAGCTTGGAGCGAACGACCTACACCGAACTGAGATACCTACAGCGTGAGCT
ATGAGAAAGCGCCACGCTTCCCGAAGGGAGAAAGGCGGACAGGTATCCGGTAAGCGGCAGGGTCGGAACA
GGAGAGCGCACGAGGGAGCTTCCAGGGGGAAACGCCTGGTATCTTTATAGTCCTGTCGGGTTTCGCCACC
TCTGACTTGAGCGTCGATTTTTGTGATGCTCGTCAGGGGGGCGGAGCCTATGGAAAAACGCCAGCAACGC
GGCCTTTTTACGGTTCCTGGCCTTTTGCTGGCCTTTTGCTCACATGTTCTTTCCTGCGTTATCCCCTGAT
TCTGTGGATAACCGTATTACCGCCTTTGAGTGAGCTGATACCGCTCGCCGCAGCCGAACGACCGAGCGCA
GCGAGTCAGTGAGCGAGGAAGCGGAAGAGCGCCTGATGCGGTATTTTCTCCTTACGCATCTGTGCGGTAT
TTCACACCGCATAGACCAGCCGCGTAACCTGGCAAAATCGGTTACGGTTGAGTAATAAATGGATGCCCTG
CGTAAGCGGGTGTGGGCGGACAATAAAGTCTTAAACTGAACAAAATAGATCTAAACTATGACAATAAAGT
CTTAAACTAGACAGAATAGTTGTAAACTGAAATCAGTCCAGTTATGCTGTGAAAAAGCATACTGGACTTT
TGTTATGGCTAAAGCAAACTCTTCATTTTCTGAAGTGCAAATTGCCCGTCGTATTAAAGAGGGGCGTGGC
CAAGGGCATGGTAAAGACTATATTCGCGGCGTTGTGACAATTTACCGAACAACTCCGCGGCCGGGAAGCC
GATCTCGGCTTGAACGAATTGTTAGGTGGCGGTACTTGGGTCGATATCAAAGTGCATCACTTCTTCCCGT
ATGCCCAACTTTGTATAGAGAGCCACTGCGGGATCGTCACCGTAATCTGCTTGCACGTAGATCACATAAG
CACCAAGCGCGTTGGCCTCATGCTTGAGGAGATTGATGAGCGCGGTGGCAATGCCCTGCCTCCGGTGCTC
GCCGGAGACTGCGAGATCATAGATATAGATCTCACTACGCGGCTGCTCAAACTTGGGCAGAACGTAAGCC
GCGAGAGCGCCAACAACCGCTTCTTGGTCGAAGGCAGCAAGCGCGATGAATGTCTTACTACGGAGCAAGT
TCCCGAGGTAATCGGAGTCCGGCTGATGTTGGGAGTAGGTGGCTACGTCTCCGAACTCACGACCGAAAAG
ATCAAGAGCAGCCCGCATGGATTTGACTTGGTCAGGGCCGAGCCTACATGTGCGAATGATGCCCATACTT
GAGCCACCTAACTTTGTTTTAGGGCGACTGCCCTGCTGCGTAACATCGTTGCTGCTGCGTAACATCGTTG
CTGCTCCATAACATCAAACATCGACCCACGGCGTAACGCGCTTGCTGCTTGGATGCCCGAGGCATAGACT
GTACAAAAAAACAGTCATAACAAGCCATGAAAACCGCCACTGCGCCGTTACCACCGCTGCGTTCGGTCAA
GGTTCTGGACCAGTTGCGTGAGCGCATACGCTACTTGCATTACAGTTTACGAACCGAACAGGCTTATGTC
AACTGGGTTCGTGCCTTCATCCGTTTCCACGGTGTGCGTCACCCGGCAACCTTGGGCAGCAGCGAAGTCG
AGGCATTTCTGTCCTGGCTGGCGAACGAGCGCAAGGTTTCGGTCTCCACGCATCGTCAGGCATTGGCGGC
CTTGCTGTTCTTCTACGGCAAGGTGCTGTGCACGGATCTGCCCTGGCTTCAGGAGATCGGAAGACCTCGG
CCGTCGCGGCGCTTGCCGGTGGTGCTGACCCCGGATGAAGTGGTTCGCATCCTCGGTTTTCTGGAAGGCG
AGCATCGTTTGTTCGCCCAGGACTCTAGCTATAGTTCTAGTGGTTGGCTACGTATACTCCGGAATATTAA
TAGATCATGGAGATAATTAAAATGATAACCATCTCGCAAATAAATAAGTATTTTACTGTTTTCGTAACAG
TTTTGTAATAAAAAAACCTATAAATATTCCGGATTATTCATACCGTCCCACCATCGGGCGCGGATCCCGG
TCCGAAGCGCGCGGAATTCTCATGGCGTGCAGTTTGCAGAAGCTGTTTGCTGTGGAAGAGGAGTTTGAAG
ATGAGGATTTCTTGTCTGCTGTGGAGGATGCAGAGAACCGGTTTACTGGCTCACTGCCTGTGAATGCTGG
GCGCCTGAGACCTGTCTCTTCTAGGCCACAGGAGACTGTGCAGGCACAGTCCTCCAGGCTGCTGCTGTTA
CACCCCACTGCTCCCTCAGAGGCTTTGGGCCTGCCAGACTTGGACCTCTGCCTCCCTGCCTCCAGCACGC
CCAGTGCTGACAGCCGTCCATCATGCATAGGAGCAGCTCCCCTAAGGCCTGTCTCTACTTCCAGCAGCTG
GATTGGCAATCAGAGAAGAGTGACAGTGACAGAAGTGCTCAGAGAGACAGCAAGACCTCAGTCCTCAGCC
TTACACCCCCTACTCACCTTTGAGAGCCAACAGCAGCAAGTTGGTGGCTTTGAGGGGCCTGAACAAGACG
AATTTGATAAAGTCCTGGCAAGCATGGAGTTGGAGGAGCCTGGCATGGAGCTGGAATGTGGAGTCAGCAG
TGAGGCCATACCAATCCTGCCTGCCCAGCAGCGGGAGGGTTCAGTATTGGCTAAAAAAGCCCGGGTAGTT
GATCTGAGTGGATCTTGCCAGAAGGGGCCTGTGCCTGCCATCCACAAAGCGGGTATCATGTCCGCCCAGG
ATGAGTCTCTAGATCCTGTCATCCAATGTAGGACTCCACGACCCCCCTTGAGACCTGGTGCTGTGGGTCA
CCTTCCTGTTCCAACTGCCTTAACAGTTCCCACTCAGCAACTCCACTGGGAAGTCTGTCCGCAACGCTCC
CCTGTTCAAGCACTTCAGCCTCTCCAAGCTGCTAGAGGGACCATTCAGAGCAGCCCTCAAAATCGTTTCC
CTTGTCAGCCATTCCAGTCTCCAAGTTCCTGGTTAAGTGGCAAAGCTCATTTACCCAGACCTCGAACTCC
CAACTCAAGCTGTTCTACTCCCTCAAGGACTAGCTCTGGATTATTTCCTCGGATACCCTTACAACCGCAA
GCTCCAGTGTCTTCCATTGGGTCTCCTGTTGGTACCCCAAAAGGTCCCCAGGGAGCTCTGCAGACACCCA
TAGTCACCAACCACCTGGTGCAGCTAGTCACTGCTGCCAGCCGGACACCCCAGCAGCCCACCCATCCCTC
CACCCGAGCCAAAACTCGCCGTTTCCCTGGCCCAGCTGGGATCCTGCCTCACCAGCAGAGTGGGAGAAGT
CTGGAGGACATCATGGTTTCCGCGCCCCAAACTCCAACCCATGGTGCTCTGGCTAAATTCCAGACAGAGA
TTGTTGCTAGTTCCCAGGCATCTGTGGAGGAGGATTTTGGGCGAGGGCCCTGGCTGACCATGAAATCCAC
GCTAGGCCTGGATGAGAGAGACCCTAGCTGCTTCCTCTGTACCTACAGCATTGTCATGGTGCTGCGCAAG
GCAGCCCTGAAGCAGCTTCCTAGGAACAAGGTCCCCAACATGGCGGTGATGATCAAGTCCCTGACTCGGA
GCACAATGGACGCCAGTGTGGTTTTCAAGGACCCCACGGGAGAGATGCAGGGGACGGTGCACAGGTTGCT
GCTGGAGACGTGCCAGAATGAGCTGAAGCCTGGCTCAGTGCTGCTGCTGAAGCAGATTGGAGTGTTTTCT
CCTTCACTTCGAAATCACTACCTCAACGTGACACCCAACAACCTGGTCCATATTTACAGCCCGGATTCTG
GGGATGGGAGCTTCCTCAAGCCATCTCAGCCCTTCCCCAAGGATTCAGGGAGCTTCCAGCATGATGTGGC
TGCAAAGCCCGAGAAAGGCTTCAGAACAGCACAGAACCTAGAGGCAGAGGCGTCCCCTGAGGAAGAACTC
CCAGAAGCAGATGACCTGGATGGACTCCTGAGTGAGCTTCCTGAAGACTTCTTCTGTGGGACCAGTAGTT
GGAGCCACCCGCAGTTCGAAAAATGAGTCGACGAGCTCACTAGTCGCGGCCGCTTTCGAATCTAGAGCCT
GCAGTCTCGAGGCATGCGGTACCAAGCTTGTCGAGAAGTACTAGAGGATCATAATCAGCCATACCACATT
TGTAGAGGTTTTACTTGCTTTAAAAAACCTCCCACACCTCCCCCTGAACCTGAAACATAAAATGAATGCA
ATTGTTGTTGTTAACTTGTTTATTGCAGCTTATAATGGTTACAAATAAAGCAATAGCATCACAAATTTCA
CAAATAAAGCATTTTTTTCACTGCATTCTAGTTGTGGTTTGTCCAAACTCATCAATGTATCTTATCATGT
CTGGATCTGATCACTGCTTGAGCCTAGGAGATCCGAACCAGATAAGTGAAATCTAGTTCCAAACTATTTT
GTCATTTTTAATTTTCGTATTAGCTTACGACGCTACACCCAGTTCCCATCTATTTTGTCACTCTTCCCTA
AATAATCCTTAAAAACTCCATTTCCACCCCTCCCAGTTCCCAACTATTTTGTCCGCCCACAGCGGGGCAT
TTTTCTTCCTGTTATGTTTTTAATCAAACATCCTGCCAACTCCATGTGACAAACCGTCATCTTCGGCTAC
TTTTTCTCTGTCACAGAATGAAAATTTTTCTGTCATCTCTTCGTTATTAATGTTTGTAATTGACTGAATA
TCAACGCTTATTTGCAGC
